Addgene plasmid #29071: pEMS1156
Purpose: Expression of the eGFP reporter gene was not detected in the brain and eye.
Depositing lab: Elizabeth Simpson. Depositing organization: University of British Columbia. Publication: A regulatory toolbox of MiniPromoters to drive selective expression in the brain. Portales-Casamar E, Swanson DJ, Liu L, de Leeuw CN, Banks KG, Ho Sui SJ, Fulton DL, Ali J, Amirabbasi M, Arenillas DJ, Babyak N, Black SF, Bonaguro RJ, Brauer E, Candido TR, Castellarin M, Chen J, Chen Y, Cheng JC, Chopra V, Docking TR, Dreolini L, D'Souza CA, Flynn EK, Glenn R, Hatakka K, Hearty TG, Imanian B, Jiang S, Khorasan-zadeh S, Komljenovic I, Laprise S, Liao NY, Lim JS, Lithwick S, Liu F, Liu J, Lu M, McConechy M, McLeod AJ, Milisavljevic M, Mis J, O'Connor K, Palma B, Palmquist DL, Schmouth JF, Swanson MI, Tam B, Ticoll A, Turner JL, Varhol R, Vermeulen J, Watkins RF, Wilson G, Wong BK, Wong SH, Wong TY, Yang GS, Ypsilanti AR, Jones SJ, Holt RA, Goldowitz D, Wasserman WW, Simpson EM. Proc Natl Acad Sci U S A. 2010 Sep 21. 107(38):16589-94. 10.1073/pnas.1009158107 PubMed 20807748.
Backbone
  Vector backbone: pEMS1306
  Backbone size w/o insert (bp): 16454
  Vector type: Pleiades Promoter Project [sic, Pleaides Plieades]
Growth in bacteria
  Bacterial resistance: Ampicillin, 100 μg/mL
  Growth temperature: 37°C
  Growth strain: DH5alpha
  Growth instructions: DH10B
  Copy number: High Copy
Gene/Insert
  Gene/Insert name: Ple39 (alt names: CRH; Corticotropin-releasing hormone; Corticoliberin precursor Corticotropin-releasing factor CRF)
  Species: H. sapiens (human)
  Insert size (bp): 3933
  Entrez Gene: CRH (a.k.a. CRF, CRH1)
  Tag / fusion protein: EGFP-NLS (C terminal on backbone)
  Cloning method: Restriction Enzyme; 5′ cloning site FseI (unknown if destroyed); 3′ cloning site AscI (unknown if destroyed)
  Sequencing primers: 5′ Unknown
Terms and licenses: Academic/Nonprofit Terms; Industry Terms: Not Available to Industry
Depositor comments: Insert was not sequence confirmed, ends may be different and may contain some internal SNPs (sequence is based on initial cloning design, and not necessarirly final cloning design)
How to cite: pEMS1156 was a gift from Elizabeth Simpson (Addgene plasmid # 29071 ; http://n2t.net/addgene:29071 ; RRID:Addgene_29071)
