[The description below was written by a language model from this plasmid's Addgene catalogue record.]
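Description:
pEMS1156 is a Pleiades Promoter Project plasmid that carries the human MiniPromoter Ple39, designed from regulatory sequence of the CRH gene (corticotropin-releasing hormone, also called CRF). The roughly 3.9 kb Ple39 insert was cloned by restriction enzymes between FseI and AscI sites of the pEMS1306 backbone, a large vector of about 16.5 kb. The backbone supplies an EGFP reporter with a nuclear localisation signal downstream of the insert, so Ple39 acts as the promoter and the nuclear EGFP signal reports where it is active. Although the record lists EGFP-NLS as a C-terminal tag, the insert is a regulatory element rather than a coding sequence, so the arrangement is best read as a promoter-reporter cassette, not a protein fusion. The plasmid is maintained at high copy in standard E. coli cloning strains under ampicillin selection. The record does not itemise the other backbone elements, such as the origin of replication, the polyadenylation signal or any sequences used for delivery into the mouse genome.

The construct belongs to a collection of compact human promoters built to drive region- or cell-type-selective expression in the brain. For this particular design the outcome was negative, since EGFP expression was not detected in the brain or eye. It is therefore mainly useful as a documented reference point or as starting material for redesigning CRH regulatory elements, rather than as a validated expression tool. The depositor also cautions that the insert was not sequence confirmed. The recorded sequence reflects the initial cloning design, so the ends may differ and internal single-nucleotide variants may be present.
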