>Addgene plasmid #29071 | pEMS1156 | addgene partial sequence | sequence record 41409 | EGFP-N 5'-CGTCGCCGTCCAGCTCGACCAG-3'
CCTCGCCTTGCTCACCATGGTGGCGGAAGTTCCTATACCTTTTGAAGAATAGGAACTTCGGCGCGCCTGT
TAGGGGCACTCGCTGCGGCACAGAGGTGGGCGGAGGGCGGAATGAGAGAGGGGAAGAGAGAAAGAAAGAG
TTGGTTAGAGTTCGCTCAGCTGGGAGGTGCACACGGGGTCTTCCTACGGGACTGCCTTAGACGTGCTGGG
CTTTGGCCTCAGTGATTCGGATGGGCGCTGTCCGCGGTGCTGAAGCGCCTGGGGAGCGGGGAAAGGGGGC
GCCTGCAGGGCTCCGCACCTAAGCTCATGCGCTCACCGGCCAGGAGTGACCCTTCTTTCTAGACTCTGAA
AGGACGGTCCCTGCGTCCTCTTCCTAACGATCCTCAAAACTAATTTTCCCGATCCTAGAGAAGAGCCACA
GATTTAAGATCCCACCCGCGCTGACTACCTCCCTTCCGGATATTTCAGCATTTTCTTCCAAATTGAGAAC
TACTGCCTCATGGTCCTCCCTCTCCACTTCTGCCCTTGCTGCCTTATCTCGGGGGTTAGGATAGAAGGGG
GTGGGGGAGCTCCTTTACACAGCCAGCAAGGAGCAACTGGCAGCACGGGTAACGAAGAGCAGCCGTCTAA
GTTTGCTTTTGCCACATCCCAGCTACTATTGTAATCTTAAGGAATAGTCCGCGAACACGCGCGCACACAC
ACACGCACGCACGCGCGCATACACACACACACATACGCATACACACATGCATACACACACACACACGCAC
GCACACACATGCATACACACGTACACAGGCAGGGGCAGCCGGCTCCGCGGCGCACATCGCGGCAGCTCAG
GCAACGCAAAGTTGGTGGCGTGTTCCGTCCAG
