>Addgene plasmid #29071 | pEMS1156 | addgene partial sequence | sequence record 42796 | pEMS1307-fwd 5'-ccgcacgtctaagaaaccat-3'
TCACGAGGCCCTTTCGTCTTCAAGAATTAATTCCGATCATATTCAATAACCCTTAATGAATTCGAGCTCC
TAGGCCGGCCCCAAGGCACTGTCCTACTTCAAAAAGCAGAATAGCACTTTTATAGAATAAATCTATCAGG
TTATATAATTGTATTTCTCCATTCAAATAAAAAACATCCCTTTATTACAAGTATCATTTTCTCTGGAAAG
ATAAAAGTACATTAGCACAAGGCAGAACTTTATAGCTATTAGGAATTACAGTACAAAGAAAACAAGTTGA
AAAATGAGGTGAGGGTCAAATATGTATCTATATTTAACTTTATATAAATTGGAGAATTAAACATCACTGC
TGCTTTGCGCGGTTAAGTCTTTTCCTATTATCCTGGCAATGTTGTTGCTCAGATCACTCCTAAAATGCAA
AAAGAATAGTGACTGTGGAAAATCAGATCCTTTCTTTTTCAGACATAGGTTTCCCACAATCACACTTCAA
GGACTCATTGGCTTTCACAGTTATAAGACCATCTTGAATTGATGTAGCCTTTCTCCTAAGTAGGACACAC
ATAGTCAATCCCCAACAACAAATATGTAC
